>Addgene plasmid #129647 | NmMetQ WT | addgene full sequence | sequence record 254339 | Addgene NGS Result
ATGGTGCACTCTCAGTACAATCTGCTCTGATGCCGCATAGTTAAGCCAGTATACACTCCGCTATCGCTAC
GTGACTGGGTCATGGCTGCGCCCCGACACCCGCCAACACCCGCTGACGCGCCCTGACGGGCTTGTCTGCT
CCCGGCATCCGCTTACAGACAAGCTGTGACCGTCTCCGGGAGCTGCATGTGTCAGAGGTTTTCACCGTCA
TCACCGAAACGCGCGAGGCAGCTGCGGTAAAGCTCATCAGCGTGGTCGTGAAGCGATTCACAGATGTCTG
CCTGTTCATCCGCGTCCAGCTCGTTGAGTTTCTCCAGAAGCGTTAATGTCTGGCTTCTGATAAAGCGGGC
CATGTTAAGGGCGGTTTTTTCCTGTTTGGTCACTGATGCCTCCGTGTAAGGGGGATTTCTGTTCATGGGG
GTAATGATACCGATGAAACGAGAGAGGATGCTCACGATACGGGTTACTGATGATGAACATGCCCGGTTAC
TGGAACGTTGTGAGGGTAAACAACTGGCGGTATGGATGCGGCGGGACCAGAGAAAAATCACTCAGGGTCA
ATGCCAGCGCTTCGTTAATACAGATGTAGGTGTTCCACAGGGTAGCCAGCAGCATCCTGCGATGCAGATC
CGGAACATAATGGTGCAGGGCGCTGACTTCCGCGTTTCCAGACTTTACGAAACACGGAAACCGAAGACCA
TTCATGTTGTTGCTCAGGTCGCAGACGTTTTGCAGCAGCAGTCGCTTCACGTTCGCTCGCGTATCGGTGA
TTCATTCTGCTAACCAGTAAGGCAACCCCGCCAGCCTAGCCGGGTCCTCAACGACAGGAGCACGATCATG
CGCACCCGTGGGGCCGCCATGCCGGCGATAATGGCCTGCTTCTCGCCGAAACGTTTGGTGGCGGGACCAG
TGACGAAGGCTTGAGCGAGGGCGTGCAAGATTCCGAATACCGCAAGCGACAGGCCGATCATCGTCGCGCT
CCAGCGAAAGCGGTCCTCGCCGAAAATGACCCAGAGCGCTGCCGGCACCTGTCCTACGAGTTGCATGATA
AAGAAGACAGTCATAAGTGCGGCGACGATAGTCATGCCCCGCGCCCACCGGAAGGAGCTGACTGGGTTGA
AGGCTCTCAAGGGCATCGGTCGAGATCCCGGTGCCTAATGAGTGAGCTAACTTACATTAATTGCGTTGCG
CTCACTGCCCGCTTTCCAGTCGGGAAACCTGTCGTGCCAGCTGCATTAATGAATCGGCCAACGCGCGGGG
AGAGGCGGTTTGCGTATTGGGCGCCAGGGTGGTTTTTCTTTTCACCAGTGAGACGGGCAACAGCTGATTG
CCCTTCACCGCCTGGCCCTGAGAGAGTTGCAGCAAGCGGTCCACGCTGGTTTGCCCCAGCAGGCGAAAAT
CCTGTTTGATGGTGGTTAACGGCGGGATATAACATGAGCTGTCTTCGGTATCGTCGTATCCCACTACCGA
GATATCCGCACCAACGCGCAGCCCGGACTCGGTAATGGCGCGCATTGCGCCCAGCGCCATCTGATCGTTG
GCAACCAGCATCGCAGTGGGAACGATGCCCTCATTCAGCATTTGCATGGTTTGTTGAAAACCGGACATGG
CACTCCAGTCGCCTTCCCGTTCCGCTATCGGCTGAATTTGATTGCGAGTGAGATATTTATGCCAGCCAGC
CAGACGCAGACGCGCCGAGACAGAACTTAATGGGCCCGCTAACAGCGCGATTTGCTGGTGACCCAATGCG
ACCAGATGCTCCACGCCCAGTCGCGTACCGTCTTCATGGGAGAAAATAATACTGTTGATGGGTGTCTGGT
CAGAGACATCAAGAAATAACGCCGGAACATTAGTGCAGGCAGCTTCCACAGCAATGGCATCCTGGTCATC
CAGCGGATAGTTAATGATCAGCCCACTGACGCGTTGCGCGAGAAGATTGTGCACCGCCGCTTTACAGGCT
TCGACGCCGCTTCGTTCTACCATCGACACCACCACGCTGGCACCCAGTTGATCGGCGCGAGATTTAATCG
CCGCGACAATTTGCGACGGCGCGTGCAGGGCCAGACTGGAGGTGGCAACGCCAATCAGCAACGACTGTTT
GCCCGCCAGTTGTTGTGCCACGCGGTTGGGAATGTAATTCAGCTCCGCCATCGCCGCTTCCACTTTTTCC
CGCGTTTTCGCAGAAACGTGGCTGGCCTGGTTCACCACGCGGGAAACGGTCTGATAAGAGACACCGGCAT
ACTCTGCGACATCGTATAACGTTACTGGTTTCACATTCACCACCCTGAATTGACTCTCTTCCGGGCGCTA
TCATGCCATACCGCGAAAGGTTTTGCGCCATTCGATGGTGTCCGGGATCTCGACGCTCTCCCTTATGCGA
CTCCTGCATTAGGAAGCAGCCCAGTAGTAGGTTGAGGCCGTTGAGCACCGCCGCCGCAAGGAATGGTGCA
TGCAAGGAGATGGCGCCCAACAGTCCCCCGGCCACGGGGCCTGCCACCATACCCACGCCGAAACAAGCGC
TCATGAGCCCGAAGTGGCGAGCCCGATCTTCCCCATCGGTGATGTCGGCGATATAGGCGCCAGCAACCGC
ACCTGTGGCGCCGGTGATGCCGGCCACGATGCGTCCGGCGTAGAGGATCGAGATCTCGATCCCGCGAAAT
TAATACGACTCACTATAGGGGAATTGTGAGCGGATAACAATTCCCCTCTAGAAATAATTTTGTTTAACTT
TAAGAAGGAGATATACATATGAAATACCTGCTGCCGACCGCTGCTGCTGGTCTGCTGCTCCTCGCTGCCC
AGCCGGCGATGGCCATGGGCCATCATCATCATCATCATCATCATCATCACAGCAGCGGCCATATCGACGA
CGACGACAAGCATATGAAAGAAATCGTCTTCGGCACGACCGTCGGCGACTTCGGCGATATGGTCAAAGAA
CAAATCCAAGCCGAGCTGGAGAAAAAGGGCTACACCGTCAAACTGGTCGAGTTTACCGACTATGTACGCC
CGAATCTGGCATTGGCTGAGGGCGAGTTGGACATCAACGTCTTCCAACACAAACCCTATCTTGACGACTT
CAAAAAAGAACACAATCTGGACATCACCGAAGTCTTCCAAGTGCCGACCGCGCCTTTGGGACTGTACCCG
GGCAAGCTGAAATCGCTGGAAGAAGTCAAAGACGGCAGCACCGTATCCGCGCCCAACGACCCGTCCAACT
TCGCCCGCGTCTTGGTGATGCTCGACGAACTGGGTTGGATCAAACTCAAAGACGGCATCAATCCGTTGAC
CGCATCCAAAGCGGACATCGCCGAGAACCTGAAAAACATCAAAATCGTCGAGCTTGAAGCCGCGCAACTG
CCGCGTAGCCGCGCCGACGTGGATTTTGCCGTCGTCAACGGCAACTACGCCATAAGCAGCGGCATGAAGC
TGACCGAAGCCCTGTTCCAAGAACCGAGCTTTGCCTATGTCAACTGGTCTGCCGTCAAAACCGCCGACAA
AGACAGCCAATGGCTTAAAGACGTAACCGAGGCCTATAACTCCGACGCGTTCAAAGCCTACGCGCACAAA
CGCTTCGAGGGCTACAAATCCCCTGCCGCATGGAATGAAGGCGCAGCCAAATAACTCGAGGATCCGGCTG
CTAACAAAGCCCGAAAGGAAGCTGAGTTGGCTGCTGCCACCGCTGAGCAATAACTAGCATAACCCCTTGG
GGCCTCTAAACGGGTCTTGAGGGGTTTTTTGCTGAAAGGAGGAACTATATCCGGATTGGCGAATGGG
[124 nt withheld, positions 3778-3901]
C
[91 nt withheld, positions 3903-3993]
A
[49 nt withheld, positions 3995-4043]
CCTTTGACGTTGGAGTCCACGTTCTTT
[37 nt withheld, positions 4071-4107]
ACCCTATCTCGGTCTATTCTTTTGATTTATAAGGGATTTTGCCGATTTCGGCCTATTGGTTAAAAAATGA
GCTGATTTAACAAAAATTTAACGCGAATTTTAACAAAATATTAACGCTTACAATTTAGGTGGCACTTTTC
GGGGAAATGTGCGCGGAACCCCTATTTGTTTATTTTTCTAAATACATTCAAATATGTATCCGCTCATGAG
ACAATAACCCTGATAAATGCTTCAATAATATTGAAAAAGGAAGAGTATGAGTATTCAACATTTCCGTGTC
GCCCTTATTCCCTTTTTTGCGGCATTTTGCCTTCCTGTTTTTGCTCACCCAGAAACGCTGGTGAAAGTAA
AAGATGCTGAAGATCAGTTGGGTGCACGAGTGGGTTACATCGAACTGGATCTCAACAGCGGTAAGATCCT
TGAGAGTTTTCGCCCCGAAGAACGTTTTCCAATGATGAGCACTTTTAAAGTTCTGCTATGTGGCGCGGTA
TTATCCCGTATTGACGCCGGGCAAGAGCAACTCGGTCGCCGCATACACTATTCTCAGAATGACTTGGTTG
AGTACTCACCAGTCACAGAAAAGCATCTTACGGATGGCATGACAGTAAGAGAATTATGCAGTGCTGCCAT
AACCATGAGTGATAACACTGCGGCCAACTTACTTCTGACAACGATCGGAGGACCGAAGGAGCTAACCGCT
TTTTTGCACAACATGGGGGATCATGTAACTCGCCTTGATCGTTGGGAACCGGAGCTGAATGAAGCCATAC
CAAACGACGAGCGTGACACCACGATGCCTGCAGCAATGGCAACAACGTTGCGCAAACTATTAACTGGCGA
ACTACTTACTCTAGCTTCCCGGCAACAATTAATAGACTGGATGGAGGCGGATAAAGTTGCAGGACCACTT
CTGCGCTCGGCCCTTCCGGCTGGCTGGTTTATTGCTGATAAATCTGGAGCCGGTGAGCGTGGGTCTCGCG
GTATCATTGCAGCACTGGGGCCAGATGGTAAGCCCTCCCGTATCGTAGTTATCTACACGACGGGGAGTCA
GGCAACTATGGATGAACGAAATAGACAGATCGCTGAGATAGGTGCCTCACTGATTAAGCATTGGTAACTG
TCAGACCAAGTTTACTCATATATACTTTAGATTGATTTAAAACTTCATTTTTAATTTAAAAGGATCTAGG
TGAAGATCCTTTTTGATAATCTCATGACCAAAATCCCTTAACGTGAGTTTTCGTTCCACTGAGCGTCAGA
CCCCGTAGAAAAGATCAAAGGATCTTCTTGAGATCCTTTTTTTCTGCGCGTAATCTGCTGCTTGCAAACA
AAAAAACCACCGCTACCAGCGGTGGTTTGTTTGCCGGATCAAGAGCTACCAACTCTTTTTCCGAAGGTAA
CTGGCTTCAGCAGAGCGCAGATACCAAATACTGTCCTTCTAGTGTAGCCGTAGTTAGGCCACCACTTCAA
GAACTCTGTAGCACCGCCTACATACCTCGCTCTGCTAATCCTGTTACCAGTGGCTGCTGCCAGTGGCGAT
AAGTCGTGTCTTACCGGGTTGGACTCAAGACGATAGTTACCGGATAAGGCGCAGCGGTCGGGCTGAACGG
GGGGTTCGTGCACACAGCCCAGCTTGGAGCGAACGACCTACACCGAACTGAGATACCTACAGCGTGAGCT
ATGAGAAAGCGCCACGCTTCCCGAAGGGAGAAAGGCGGACAGGTATCCGGTAAGCGGCAGGGTCGGAACA
GGAGAGCGCACGAGGGAGCTTCCAGGGGGAAACGCCTGGTATCTTTATAGTCCTGTCGGGTTTCGCCACC
TCTGACTTGAGCGTCGATTTTTGTGATGCTCGTCAGGGGGGCGGAGCCTATGGAAAAACGCCAGCAACGC
GGCCTTTTTACGGTTCCTGGCCTTTTGCTGGCCTTTTGCTCACATGTTCTTTCCTGCGTTATCCCCTGAT
TCTGTGGATAACCGTATTACCGCCTTTGAGTGAGCTGATACCGCTCGCCGCAGCCGAACGACCGAGCGCA
GCGAGTCAGTGAGCGAGGAAGCGGAAGAGCGCCTGATGCGGTATTTTCTCCTTACGCATCTGTGCGGTAT
TTCACACCGCA
Features (pLannotate 1.2.2; 19 found; start..end, strand, type, name):
    192..383     -  CDS            rop: Rop protein, which maintains plasmids at low copy number; rop
    400..780     +  CDS            YPB1_ECOLX: Protein predicted: Swiss-Prot protein existence level 4. From Escherichia coli.
    852..1143    -  CDS            TcR (fragment): tetracycline efflux protein; tet; confers resistance to tetracycline
   1158..1179    -  protein_bind   CAP binding site: CAP binding activates transcription in the presence of cAMP. E. coli catabolite activator protein
   1192..2274    -  CDS            lacI: lac repressor; lacI; The lac repressor binds to the lac operator to inhibit transcription in E. coli. This inhibition can be relieved by adding lactose or isopropyl-β-D-thiogalactopyranoside (IPTG).
   2275..2352    -  promoter       lacI promoter: lacI
   2360..2639    -  CDS            TcR (fragment): tetracycline efflux protein; tet; confers resistance to tetracycline
   2661..2679    +  promoter       T7 promoter: promoter for bacteriophage T7 RNA polymerase
   2680..2704    +  protein_bind   lac operator: The lac repressor binds to the lac operator to inhibit transcription in E. coli. This inhibition can be relieved by adding lactose or isopropyl-β-D-thiogalactopyranoside (IPTG). lac repressor encoded by lacI
   2719..2741    +  RBS            RBS: efficient ribosome binding site from bacteriophage T7 gene 10 (Olins and Rangwala, 1989)
   2749..2814    +  sig_peptide    pelB signal sequence: leader peptide for secretion; pelB (fragment)
   2821..2838    +  CDS            capTEV™ (fragment): composite tag for in vivo biotinylation, TEV protease cleavage, and 6xHis tagging
   3637..3686    +  CDS            SET1 (fragment): solubility-enhancement tag derived from T7 phage gene 10B
   3694..3741    +  terminator     T7 terminator: transcription terminator for bacteriophage T7 RNA polymerase
   3778..4206    +  rep_origin     f1 ori (sequence partly withheld): f1 bacteriophage origin of replication; arrow indicates direction of (+) strand synthesis
   4259..4363    +  promoter       AmpR promoter: bla
   4364..5224    +  CDS            AmpR: β-lactamase; bla; confers resistance to ampicillin, carbenicillin, and related antibiotics
   5395..5983    +  rep_origin     ori: high-copy-number ColE1/pMB1/pBR322/pUC origin of replication
   6169..90      -  misc_feature   bom (across the origin): basis of mobility region from pBR322
