[The description below was written by a language model from this plasmid's Addgene catalogue record and pLannotate feature annotations shown in this document.]
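Description:
NmMetQ WT is a bacterial expression plasmid built on the Novagen pET21b backbone (about 6.2 kb in total) for producing the methionine-binding protein MetQ of Neisseria meningitidis in E. coli. It replicates from a pBR322/ColE1-type origin accompanied by the rop gene and the bom mobility region, also carries an f1 phage origin, and is selected with ampicillin through the β-lactamase (AmpR) gene. The short tetracycline-resistance fragments picked up in the annotation are non-functional remnants of the pBR322 lineage.

The 741 bp insert encodes mature MetQ, the substrate-binding protein for methionine, lacking its native signal sequence. Transcription is driven by a T7 promoter followed by a lac operator, with a T7 gene 10 ribosome binding site upstream and the T7 terminator downstream. The plasmid-borne lacI gene supplies repressor, so expression is IPTG-inducible in hosts that provide T7 RNA polymerase. According to the record, the N terminus of the insert carries a pelB leader, which directs export to the periplasm, followed by a 10x histidine tag for affinity purification and an enterokinase cleavage site for tag removal. The C-terminal 6xHis tag and stop codon of pET21b were removed. The automated annotation confirms the pelB sequence. The short "capTEV" hit immediately after it most likely reflects the histidine stretch, and the MetQ coding region itself is not annotated. The small "SET1" fragment before the terminator appears to be residual vector sequence.

The associated publication used the protein for structural studies of MetQ in substrate-free form and bound to L- and D-methionine, so the plasmid serves as the wild-type source of recombinant protein for crystallography and binding work.
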