Addgene plasmid #129647: NmMetQ WT
Purpose: Expresses the mature metQ gene from Neisseria meningitides, without the signal sequence
Depositing lab: Douglas Rees. Depositing organization: California Institute of Technology. Publication: Structures of the Neisseria meningitides methionine-binding protein MetQ in substrate-free form and bound to l- and d-methionine isomers. Nguyen PT, Lai JY, Kaiser JT, Rees DC. Protein Sci. 2019 Jul 26. doi: 10.1002/pro.3694. PubMed 31348565.
Backbone
  Vector backbone: pET21b
  Backbone manufacturer: Novagen
  Backbone size w/o insert (bp): 5474
  Total vector size (bp): 6222
  Modifications to backbone: Removed the 6x His Tag + Stop Codon (caccaccaccaccaccactga) at C Terminal end of the insert
  Vector type: Bacterial Expression
Growth in bacteria
  Bacterial resistance: Ampicillin, 100 μg/mL
  Growth temperature: 37°C
  Growth strain: DH5alpha
  Copy number: Unknown
Gene/Insert
  Gene/Insert name: metQ Gene (alt name: Methionine Substrate Binding Protein)
  Species: Neisseria meningitidis
  Insert size (bp): 741
  GenBank ID: CP020421.2
  Promoter: T7 Promoter
  Tag / fusion protein: 10x Histidine Tag (N terminal on insert); Enterokinase (N terminal on insert); pelB signal sequence (N terminal on insert)
  Cloning method: Unknown
  Sequencing primers: 5′ T7 Forward; 3′ T7 Reverse
Terms and licenses: Academic/Nonprofit Terms; Industry Terms: Not Available to Industry
How to cite: NmMetQ WT was a gift from Douglas Rees (Addgene plasmid # 129647 ; http://n2t.net/addgene:129647 ; RRID:Addgene_129647)
